Addgene plasmid #240127: Pak1-MSCV-IRES-GFP
Purpose: Expresses Pak1 (mouse) in mammalian cells
Depositing lab: Timothy Ley. Depositing organization: Washington University in Saint Louis. Publication: Overexpression of the signaling-coordinator GAB2 can play an important role in Acute Myeloid Leukemia progression. Kramer MH, Richardson SN, Li Y, Yin T, Helton NM, George DR, Cai M, Ramakrishnan SM, Katerndahl CD, Miller CA, Ley TJ. J Clin Invest. 2025 Aug 7:e195929. doi: 10.1172/JCI195929. PubMed 40773291.
Backbone
  Vector backbone: MSCV
  Backbone size w/o insert (bp): 6437
  Total vector size (bp): 8072
  Vector type: Mammalian Expression, Retroviral
Growth in bacteria
  Bacterial resistance: Ampicillin, 100 μg/mL
  Growth temperature: 37°C
  Growth strain: NEB Stable
  Copy number: High Copy
Gene/Insert
  Gene/Insert name: Pak1
  Species: M. musculus (mouse)
  Insert size (bp): 1635
  Entrez Gene: Pak1 (a.k.a. PAK-1, Paka)
  Tag / fusion protein: IRES-GFP (C terminal on insert)
Terms and licenses: Academic/Nonprofit Terms; Industry Terms: Not Available to Industry
How to cite: Pak1-MSCV-IRES-GFP was a gift from Timothy Ley (Addgene plasmid # 240127 ; http://n2t.net/addgene:240127 ; RRID:Addgene_240127)
