[The description below was written by a language model from this plasmid's Addgene catalogue record and pLannotate feature annotations shown in this document.]
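Description:
Pak1-MSCV-IRES-GFP is a gammaretroviral expression plasmid built on the MSCV (murine stem cell virus) backbone, designed to deliver and express mouse Pak1 in mammalian cells. The full construct is about 8.1 kb, of which the Pak1 insert accounts for roughly 1.6 kb. In bacteria it is maintained through a high-copy ColE1/pUC-type origin and selected with ampicillin via the β-lactamase gene and its promoter. The remaining bacterial annotations (short pieces of rop, bom, lacZα, TcR and lacI, plus a lac promoter/operator region) are fragmentary backbone remnants with no apparent role in the construct.

The retroviral unit is bounded by the 5' and 3' long terminal repeats of murine embryonic stem cell virus. Downstream of the 5' LTR lie the Ψ packaging signal and a truncated gag segment lacking its start codon, which together promote encapsidation of the genomic RNA. No separate internal promoter is annotated, so transcription is presumably driven by the 5' LTR. The Pak1 coding sequence follows; the annotation tool matched it to the rat protein, whereas the catalogue lists it as mouse. Pak1 is a serine/threonine kinase that acts as an effector of the Rho-family GTPases CDC42 and RAC1. It is followed by an EMCV IRES and EGFP, so although the catalogue lists IRES-GFP under tags, the arrangement is a bicistronic transcript yielding untagged Pak1 and a separate EGFP reporter that marks transduced cells.

Because no functional gag, pol or env genes are present, viral particles must be produced in packaging cells that supply these in trans. The associated publication concerns signalling in acute myeloid leukemia progression, suggesting use in overexpression studies with GFP-based tracking or sorting.
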