Features (pLannotate 1.2.2; 20 found; start..end, strand, type, name):
    106..210     -  promoter       AmpR promoter: bla
    305..340     +  CDS            rop (fragment): Rop protein, which maintains plasmids at low copy number; rop
    442..541     +  misc_feature   bom (fragment): basis of mobility region from pBR322
    547..696     -  CDS            lacZα (fragment): LacZα fragment of β-galactosidase; lacZ fragment
    696..897     -  CDS            TcR (fragment): tetracycline efflux protein; tet; confers resistance to tetracycline
    898..996     +  CDS            env (fragment): murine leukemia virus gPr80 envelope polyprotein precursor; env; proteolytically cleaved into gp70SU and p15TM subunits
   1038..1554    +  LTR            5' LTR: 5' long terminal repeat from murine embryonic stem cell virus
   1618..1959    +  misc_feature   MESV Ψ: packaging signal of murine embryonic stem cell virus
   2026..2442    +  CDS            gag (truncated): truncated Moloney murine leukemia virus (MMLV) gag gene lacking the start codon
   2456..4087    +  CDS            Pak1: PAK1_RAT - Experimental evidence at protein level: Swiss-Prot protein existence level 1. Protein kinase involved in intracellular signaling pathways downstream of integrins and receptor-type kinases that plays an important role in cytoskeleton dynamics, in cell adhesion, migration, proliferation, apoptosis, mitosis, and in vesicle-mediated transport processes. Can directly phosphorylate BAD and protects cells against apoptosis. Activated by interaction with CDC42 and RAC1. Functions as GTPase effector that links the Rho-related GTPases CDC42 and RAC1 to the JNK MAP kinase pathway. Phosphorylat
   4207..4669    +  misc_feature   IRES: internal ribosome entry site (IRES) of the encephalomyocarditis virus (EMCV)
   4683..5402    +  CDS            EGFP: the original enhanced GFP (Yang et al., 1996) mammalian codon-optimized
   5419..5445    +  misc_feature   MCS (fragment): pBluescript multiple cloning site
   5504..6018    +  LTR            3' LTR: 3' long terminal repeat from murine embryonic stem cell virus
   6180..6196    -  protein_bind   lac operator: The lac repressor binds to the lac operator to inhibit transcription in E. coli. This inhibition can be relieved by adding lactose or isopropyl-β-D-thiogalactopyranoside (IPTG). lac repressor encoded by lacI
   6204..6234    -  promoter       lac promoter: promoter for the E. coli lac operon
   6249..6270    -  protein_bind   CAP binding site: CAP binding activates transcription in the presence of cAMP. E. coli catabolite activator protein
   6283..6375    -  CDS            lacI (fragment): lac repressor; lacI; The lac repressor binds to the lac operator to inhibit transcription in E. coli. This inhibition can be relieved by adding lactose or isopropyl-β-D-thiogalactopyranoside (IPTG).
   6558..7146    -  rep_origin     ori: high-copy-number ColE1/pMB1/pBR322/pUC origin of replication
   7317..105     -  CDS            AmpR (across the origin): β-lactamase; bla; confers resistance to ampicillin, carbenicillin, and related antibiotics
>Addgene plasmid #240127 | Pak1-MSCV-IRES-GFP | addgene full sequence | sequence record 479880 | Addgene NGS Result
TTCAGCATCTTTTACTTTCACCAGCGTTTCTGGGTGAGCAAAAACAGGAAGGCAAAATGCCGCAAAAAAG
GGAATAAGGGCGACACGGAAATGTTGAATACTCATACTCTTCCTTTTTCAATATTATTGAAGCATTTATC
AGGGTTATTGTCTCATGAGCGGATACATATTTGAATGTATTTAGAAAAATAAACAAATAGGGGTTCCGCG
CACATTTCCCCGAAAAGTGCCACCTGACGTCTAAGAAACCATTATTATCATGACATTAACCTATAAAAAT
AGGCGTATCACGAGGCCCTTTCGTCTCGCGCGTTTCGGTGATGACGGTGAAAACCTCTGACACATGCAGC
TCCCGGAGACGGTCACAGCTTGTCTGTAAGCGGATGCCGGGAGCAGACAAGCCCGTCAGGGCGCGTCAGC
GGGTGTTGGCGGGTGTCGGGGCTGGCTTAACTATGCGGCATCAGAGCAGATTGTACTGAGAGTGCACCAT
ATGCGGTGTGAAATACCGCACAGATGCGTAAGGAGAAAATACCGCATCAGGCGCCATTCGCCATTCAGGC
TGCGCAACTGTTGGGAAGGGCGATCGGTGCGGGCCTCTTCGCTATTACGCCAGCTGGCGAAAGGGGGATG
TGCTGCAAGGCGATTAAGTTGGGTAACGCCAGGGTTTTCCCAGTCACGACGTTGTAAAACGACGGCGCAA
GGAATGGTGCATGCAAGGAGATGGCGCCCAACAGTCCCCCGGCCACGGGGCCTGCCACCATACCCACGCC
GAAACAAGCGCTCATGAGCCCGAAGTGGCGAGCCCGATCTTCCCCATCGGTGATGTCGGCGATATAGGCG
CCAGCAACCGCACCTGTGGCGCCGGTGATGCCGGCCACGATGCGTCCGGCGTAGAGGCGATTAGTCCAAT
TTGTTAAAGACAGGATATCAGTGGTCCAGGCTCTAGTTTTGACTCAACAATATCACCAGCTGAAGCCTAT
AGAGTACGAGCCATAGATAAAATAAAAGATTTTATTTAGTCTCCAGAAAAAGGGGGGAATGAAAGACCCC
ACCTGTAGGTTTGGCAAGCTAGCTTAAGTAACGCCATTTTGCAAGGCATGGAAAATACATAACTGAGAAT
AGAGAAGTTCAGATCAAGGTTAGGAACAGAGAGACAGCAGAATATGGGCCAAACAGGATATCTGTGGTAA
GCAGTTCCTGCCCCGGCTCAGGGCCAAGAACAGATGGTCCCCAGATGCGGTCCCGCCCTCAGCAGTTTCT
AGAGAACCATCAGATGTTTCCAGGGTGCCCCAAGGACCTGAAATGACCCTGTGCCTTATTTGAACTAACC
AATCAGTTCGCTTCTCGCTTCTGTTCGCGCGCTTCTGCTCCCCGAGCTCAATAAAAGAGCCCACAACCCC
TCACTCGGCGCGCCAGTCCTCCGATAGACTGCGTCGCCCGGGTACCCGTATTCCCAATAAAGCCTCTTGC
TGTTTGCATCCGAATCGTGGACTCGCTGATCCTTGGGAGGGTCTCCTCAGATTGATTGACTGCCCACCTC
GGGGGTCTTTCATTTGGAGGTTCCACCGAGATTTGGAGACCCCTGCCCAGGGACCACCGACCCCCCCGCC
GGGAGGTAAGCTGGCCAGCGGTCGTTTCGTGTCTGTCTCTGTCTTTGTGCGTGTTTGTGCCGGCATCTAA
TGTTTGCGCCTGCGTCTGTACTAGTTAGCTAACTAGCTCTGTATCTGGCGGACCCGTGGTGGAACTGACG
AGTTCTGAACACCCGGCCGCAACCCTGGGAGACGTCCCAGGGACTTTGGGGGCCGTTTTTGTGGCCCGAC
CTGAGGAAGGGAGTCGATGTGGAATCCGACCCCGTCAGGATATGTGGTTCTGGTAGGAGACGAGAACCTA
AAACAGTTCCCGCCTCCGTCTGAATTTTTGCTTTCGGTTTGGAACCGAAGCCGCGCGTCTTGTCTGCTGC
AGCGCTGCAGCATCGTTCTGTGTTGTCTCTGTCTGACTGTGTTTCTGTATTTGTCTGAAAATTAGGGCCA
GACTGTTACCACTCCCTTAAGTTTGACCTTAGGTCACTGGAAAGATGTCGAGCGGATCGCTCACAACCAG
TCGGTAGATGTCAAGAAGAGACGTTGGGTTACCTTCTGCTCTGCAGAATGGCCAACCTTTAACGTCGGAT
GGCCGCGAGACGGCACCTTTAACCGAGACCTCATCACCCAGGTTAAGATCAAGGTCTTTTCACCTGGCCC
GCATGGACACCCAGACCAGGTCCCCTACATCGTGACCTGGGAAGCCTTGGCTTTTGACCCCCCTCCCTGG
GTCAAGCCCTTTGTACACCCTAAGCCTCCGCCTCCTCTTCCTCCATCCGCCCCGTCTCTCCCCCTTGAAC
CTCCTCGTTCGACCCCGCCTCGATCCTCCCTTTATCCAGCCCTCACTCCTTCTCTAGGCGCCGGAATTAG
ATCTCATGTCCAATAACGGCGTTGATATACAGGACAAACCACCCGCCCCTCCCATGAGGAATACATCCAC
CATGATCGGCGCCGGCAGCAAGGATACGGGTACTCTCAACCATGGCTCTAAGCCCCTGCCGCCAAATCCC
GAAGAAAAAAAAAAGAAGGATAGATTCTATAGAAGCATTCTGCCCGGGGATAAGACAAACAAGAAGAAAG
AGAAGGAACGCCCGGAAATCAGTCTCCCTTCTGATTTTGAGCACACAATTCATGTTGGCTTCGATGCAGT
AACCGGAGAGTTTACAGGGATGCCGGAGCAGTGGGCCAGGCTGCTGCAGACATCCAATATCACAAAGAGC
GAGCAGAAAAAGAACCCACAGGCAGTGCTCGACGTGCTGGAGTTCTACAACAGTAAAAAGACCTCAAACA
GTCAAAAGTACATGAGTTTTACCGACAAGAGTGCAGAGGATTACAACTCCTCCAACACACTGAACGTGAA
GACAGTTTCAGAAACCCCAGCCGTTCCCCCAGTATCTGAGGACGAAGATGATGACGATGATGCCACACCA
CCACCCGTTATCGCCCCTAGGCCCGAGCACACTAAATCAGTTTATACCAGAAGTGTGATTGAACCGCTCC
CGGTCACCCCTACCCGAGATGTGGCTACCTCACCCATCAGTCCTACCGAAAACAACACTACCCCACCGGA
TGCCCTGACTCGAAACACTGAGAAACAGAAGAAGAAGCCAAAAATGTCCGATGAAGAGATTCTGGAGAAG
CTGAGGTCTATTGTGAGTGTGGGGGACCCCAAGAAGAAGTACACCCGGTTCGAAAAGATCGGCCAGGGAG
CAAGCGGCACTGTGTACACCGCCATGGACGTCGCCACTGGACAAGAAGTAGCAATCAAGCAAATGAATCT
GCAGCAGCAGCCAAAGAAGGAACTGATCATTAATGAGATTCTTGTGATGCGGGAAAACAAAAACCCAAAT
ATTGTGAACTACCTCGATAGTTATCTGGTAGGCGATGAGCTCTGGGTGGTGATGGAATACTTGGCTGGTG
GATCACTCACAGACGTCGTGACCGAAACCTGTATGGACGAGGGTCAGATTGCTGCGGTCTGTAGAGAGTG
CTTGCAGGCTCTGGAGTTTCTGCACAGCAACCAAGTGATCCATCGCGACATCAAAAGCGACAACATCTTG
CTCGGTATGGATGGGAGTGTCAAGCTCACAGACTTCGGATTTTGTGCGCAGATCACGCCCGAGCAGAGCA
AAAGAAGCACAATGGTGGGGACCCCCTACTGGATGGCCCCTGAAGTTGTTACACGCAAGGCTTACGGACC
AAAGGTAGACATTTGGTCACTGGGTATTATGGCTATAGAGATGATTGAGGGAGAACCACCATACCTGAAC
GAGAACCCACTCCGGGCCCTGTACCTGATCGCTACTAATGGGACACCAGAACTGCAGAACCCCGAGAAAC
TCTCTGCGATCTTTCGAGATTTCCTGAATCGCTGCCTTGAGATGGATGTGGAAAAAAGGGGTAGCGCTAA
AGAGCTGCTTCAGCATCAGTTCCTTAAAATCGCCAAACCACTGTCAAGCCTTACTCCATTGATCGCTGCA
GCTAAGGAGGCTACCAAAAATAACCATTAGGGTTAACGAATTCCGCCCCCCCCCCCTAACGTTACTGGCC
GAAGCCGCTTGGAATAAGGCCGGTGTGCGTTTGTCTATATGTTATTTTCCACCATATTGCCGTCTTTTGG
CAATGTGAGGGCCCGGAAACCTGGCCCTGTCTTCTTGACGAGCATTCCTAGGGGTCTTTCCCCTCTCGCC
AAAGGAATGCAAGGTCTGTTGAATGTCGTGAAGGAAGCAGTTCCTCTGGAAGCTTCTTGAAGACAAACAA
CGTCTGTAGCGACCCTTTGCAGGCAGCGGAACCCCCCACCTGGCGACAGGTGCCTCTGCGGCCAAAAGCC
ACGTGTATAAGATACACCTGCAAAGGCGGCACAACCCCAGTGCCACGTTGTGAGTTGGATAGTTGTGGAA
AGAGTCAAATGGCTCTCCTCAAGCGTATTCAACAAGGGGCTGAAGGATGCCCAGAAGGTACCCCATTGTA
TGGGATCTGATCTGGGGCCTCGGTGCACATGCTTTACATGTGTTTAGTCGAGGTTAAAAAAACGTCTAGG
CCCCCCGAACCACGGGGACGTGGTTTTCCTTTGAAAAACACGATGATAATATGGCCACAACCATGGTGAG
CAAGGGCGAGGAGCTGTTCACCGGGGTGGTGCCCATCCTGGTCGAGCTGGACGGCGACGTAAACGGCCAC
AAGTTCAGCGTGTCTGGCGAGGGCGAGGGCGATGCCACCTACGGCAAGCTGACCCTGAAGTTCATCTGCA
CCACCGGCAAGCTGCCCGTGCCCTGGCCCACCCTCGTGACCACCCTGACCTACGGCGTGCAGTGCTTCAG
CCGCTACCCCGACCACATGAAGCAGCACGACTTCTTCAAGTCCGCCATGCCCGAAGGCTACGTCCAGGAG
CGCACCATCTTCTTCAAGGACGACGGCAACTACAAGACCCGCGCCGAGGTGAAGTTCGAGGGCGACACCC
TGGTGAACCGCATCGAGCTGAAGGGCATCGACTTCAAGGAGGACGGCAACATCCTGGGGCACAAGCTGGA
GTACAACTACAACAGCCACAACGTCTATATCATGGCCGACAAGCAGAAGAACGGCATCAAGGCGAACTTC
AAGATCCGCCACAACATCGAGGACGGCAGCGTGCAGCTCGCCGACCACTACCAGCAGAACACCCCCATCG
GCGACGGCCCCGTGCTGCTGCCCGACAACCACTACCTGAGCACCCAGTCCGCCCTGAGCAAAGACCCCAA
CGAGAAGCGCGATCACATGGTCCTGCTGGAGTTCGTGACCGCCGCCGGGATCACTCTCGGCATGGACGAG
CTGTACAAGTAATGAATTAATTAAGAATTATCAAGCTTATCGATACCGTCGACCTGCAGCCAAGCTTATC
GATAAAATAAAAGATTTTATTTAGTCTCCAGAAAAAGGGGGGAATGAAAGACCCCACCTGTAGGTTTGGC
AAGCTAGCTTAAGTAACGCCATTTTGCAAGGCATGGAAAATACATAACTGAGAATAGAGAAGTTCAGATC
AAGGTTAGGAACAGAGAGACAGCAGAATATGGGCCAAACAGGATATCTGTGGTAAGCAGTTCCTGCCCCG
GCTCAGGGCCAAGAACAGATGGTCCCCAGATGCGGTCCCGCCCTCAGCAGTTTCTAGAGAACCATCAGAT
GTTTCCAGGGTGCCCCAAGGACCTGAAATGACCCTGTGCCTTATTTGAACTAACCAATCAGTTCGCTTCT
CGCTTCTGTTCGCGCGCTTCTGCTCCCCGAGCTCAATAAAAGAGCCCACAACCCCTCACTCGGCGCGCCA
GTCCTCCGATAGACTGCGTCGCCCGGGTACCCGTGTATCCAATAAACCCTCTTGCAGTTGCATCCGACTT
GTGGTCTCGCTGTTCCTTGGGAGGGTCTCCTCTGAGTGATTGACTACCCGTCAGCGGGGGTCTTTCATGG
GTAACAGTTTCTTGAAGTTGGAGAACAACATTCTGAGGGTAGGAGTCGAATATTAAGTAATCCTGACTCA
ATTAGCCACTGTTTTGAATCCACATACTCCAATACTCCTGAAATAGTTCATTATGGACAGCGCAGAAAGA
GCTGGGGAGAATTGTGAAATTGTTATCCGCTCACAATTCCACACAACATACGAGCCGGAAGCATAAAGTG
TAAAGCCTGGGGTGCCTAATGAGTGAGCTAACTCACATTAATTGCGTTGCGCTCACTGCCCGCTTTCCAG
TCGGGAAACCTGTCGTGCCAGCTGCATTAATGAATCGGCCAACGCGCGGGGAGAGGCGGTTTGCGTATTG
GGCGCTCTTCCGCTTCCTCGCTCACTGACTCGCTGCGCTCGGTCGTTCGGCTGCGGCGAGCGGTATCAGC
TCACTCAAAGGCGGTAATACGGTTATCCACAGAATCAGGGGATAACGCAGGAAAGAACATGTGAGCAAAA
GGCCAGCAAAAGGCCAGGAACCGTAAAAAGGCCGCGTTGCTGGCGTTTTTCCATAGGCTCCGCCCCCCTG
ACGAGCATCACAAAAATCGACGCTCAAGTCAGAGGTGGCGAAACCCGACAGGACTATAAAGATACCAGGC
GTTTCCCCCTGGAAGCTCCCTCGTGCGCTCTCCTGTTCCGACCCTGCCGCTTACCGGATACCTGTCCGCC
TTTCTCCCTTCGGGAAGCGTGGCGCTTTCTCATAGCTCACGCTGTAGGTATCTCAGTTCGGTGTAGGTCG
TTCGCTCCAAGCTGGGCTGTGTGCACGAACCCCCCGTTCAGCCCGACCGCTGCGCCTTATCCGGTAACTA
TCGTCTTGAGTCCAACCCGGTAAGACACGACTTATCGCCACTGGCAGCAGCCACTGGTAACAGGATTAGC
AGAGCGAGGTATGTAGGCGGTGCTACAGAGTTCTTGAAGTGGTGGCCTAACTACGGCTACACTAGAAGAA
CAGTATTTGGTATCTGCGCTCTGCTGAAGCCAGTTACCTTCGGAAAAAGAGTTGGTAGCTCTTGATCCGG
CAAACAAACCACCGCTGGTAGCGGTGGTTTTTTTGTTTGCAAGCAGCAGATTACGCGCAGAAAAAAAGGA
TCTCAAGAAGATCCTTTGATCTTTTCTACGGGGTCTGACGCTCAGTGGAACGAAAACTCACGTTAAGGGA
TTTTGGTCATGAGATTATCAAAAAGGATCTTCACCTAGATCCTTTTAAATTAAAAATGAAGTTTTAAATC
AATCTAAAGTATATATGAGTAAACTTGGTCTGACAGTTACCAATGCTTAATCAGTGAGGCACCTATCTCA
GCGATCTGTCTATTTCGTTCATCCATAGTTGCCTGACTCCCCGTCGTGTAGATAACTACGATACGGGAGG
GCTTACCATCTGGCCCCAGTGCTGCAATGATACCGCGAGACCCACGCTCACCGGCTCCAGATTTATCAGC
AATAAACCAGCCAGCCGGAAGGGCCGAGCGCAGAAGTGGTCCTGCAACTTTATCCGCCTCCATCCAGTCT
ATTAATTGTTGCCGGGAAGCTAGAGTAAGTAGTTCGCCAGTTAATAGTTTGCGCAACGTTGTTGCCATTG
CTACAGGCATCGTGGTGTCACGCTCGTCGTTTGGTATGGCTTCATTCAGCTCCGGTTCCCAACGATCAAG
GCGAGTTACATGATCCCCCATGTTGTGCAAAAAAGCGGTTAGCTCCTTCGGTCCTCCGATCGTTGTCAGA
AGTAAGTTGGCCGCAGTGTTATCACTCATGGTTATGGCAGCACTGCATAATTCTCTTACTGTCATGCCAT
CCGTAAGATGCTTTTCTGTGACTGGTGAGTACTCAACCAAGTCATTCTGAGAATAGTGTATGCGGCGACC
GAGTTGCTCTTGCCCGGCGTCAATACGGGATAATACCGCGCCACATAGCAGAACTTTAAAAGTGCTCATC
ATTGGAAAACGTTCTTCGGGGCGAAAACTCTCAAGGATCTTACCGCTGTTGAGATCCAGTTCGATGTAAC
CCACTCGTGCACCCAACTGATC
